Addgene plasmid #115649: R2Ct (1-520)
Purpose: expression of truncated Rag2 including the C-terminal region
Depositing lab: Martin Gellert. Depositing organization: National Institute of Diabetes & Digestive & Kidney Diseases (NIDDK). Publication: Autoinhibition of DNA cleavage mediated by RAG1 and RAG2 is overcome by an epigenetic signal in V(D)J recombination. Grundy GJ, Yang W, Gellert M. Proc Natl Acad Sci U S A. 2010 Dec 28;107(52):22487-92. doi: 10.1073/pnas.1014958107. Epub 2010 Dec 13. PubMed 21149691.
Backbone
  Vector backbone: pLEXm
  Vector type: Mammalian Expression
Growth in bacteria
  Bacterial resistance: Ampicillin, 100 μg/mL
  Growth temperature: 37°C
  Growth strain: DH5alpha
  Copy number: High Copy
Gene/Insert
  Gene/Insert name: Rag2 (1-520)
  Species: M. musculus (mouse)
  Mutation: truncated Rag2 (aa 1-520)
  Entrez Gene: Rag2 (a.k.a. Rag-2)
  Tag / fusion protein: 8XHis-MBP-PreScission (N terminal on backbone)
  Cloning method: Restriction Enzyme; 5′ cloning site unknown (unknown if destroyed); 3′ cloning site unknown (unknown if destroyed)
  Sequencing primers: 5′ unknown
Terms and licenses: Academic/Nonprofit Terms; Industry Terms: Not Available to Industry
How to cite: R2Ct (1-520) was a gift from Martin Gellert (Addgene plasmid # 115649 ; http://n2t.net/addgene:115649 ; RRID:Addgene_115649)
