[The description below was written by a language model from this plasmid's Addgene catalogue record and pLannotate feature annotations shown in this document.]
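Description:
R2Ct (1-520) is a mammalian expression plasmid built on the pLEXm backbone for producing a truncated form of mouse RAG2 (amino acids 1-520) that retains the C-terminal region. It is maintained in E. coli through a high-copy ColE1/pUC-type origin and selected with ampicillin via the β-lactamase (AmpR) gene and its own promoter. The assembled sequence is about 7.3 kb. Remnants of a lac promoter/operator, a CAP binding site and a lacI fragment lie next to the origin; these appear to be cloning-vector leftovers rather than functional parts of the expression unit.

Expression is driven by a CAG-type arrangement: the CMV immediate-early enhancer, the chicken β-actin promoter (which spans the numbering origin of the circular map) and a chimeric chicken β-actin/rabbit β-globin intron. Together these give strong constitutive transcription in mammalian cells. The open reading frame begins with a polyhistidine tag, listed as 8xHis in the catalogue entry and detected as a His tag by the annotation. This is followed by a signal-sequence-less E. coli maltose-binding protein and then Rag2. The catalogue also lists a PreScission protease site between MBP and Rag2, which would allow the tags to be removed after affinity purification, although the feature table does not annotate it separately. Transcripts terminate at a rabbit β-globin polyadenylation signal. The short "HBB" hits flanking the cassette most likely reflect β-globin-derived vector sequence rather than intended coding regions.

RAG2 is a core component of the RAG complex that carries out DNA cleavage in V(D)J recombination. The construct is intended for expressing and purifying tagged RAG2 including its C-terminal region, in the context of work on autoinhibition of RAG1/RAG2 cleavage and its relief by an epigenetic signal.
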