Features (pLannotate 1.2.2; 16 found; start..end, strand, type, name):
     88..1104    +  intron         chimeric intron: chimera between introns from chicken β-actin and rabbit β-globin
   1102..1191    +  CDS            HBB (fragment): HBB_LEPEU - Experimental evidence at protein level: Swiss-Prot protein existence level 1. Involved in oxygen transport from the lung to the various peripheral tissues. From Lepus europaeus (European hare).
   1192..1212    +  CDS            7xHis: 6xHis affinity tag
   1225..2319    +  CDS            MBP: maltose binding protein from E. coli; malE (mutated); This version of the gene does not encode a signal sequence, so MBP will remain in the cytosol.
   2395..3951    +  CDS            Rag2: RAG2_MOUSE - Also known as Rag-2. Experimental evidence at protein level: Swiss-Prot protein existence level 1. Core component of the RAG complex, a multiprotein complex that mediates the DNA cleavage phase during V(D)J recombination. V(D)J recombination assembles a diverse repertoire of immunoglobulin and T- cell receptor genes in developing B and T-lymphocytes through rearrangement of different V (variable), in some cases D (diversity), and J (joining) gene segments. DNA cleavage by the RAG complex occurs in 2 steps: a first nick is introduced in the top strand immediately upstream of the he
   3980..4054    +  CDS            HBB (fragment): HBB_PONPY - Experimental evidence at transcript level: Swiss-Prot protein existence level 2. Involved in oxygen transport from the lung to the various peripheral tissues. From Pongo pygmaeus (Bornean orangutan).
   4125..4180    +  polyA_signal   β-globin poly(A) signal: rabbit β-globin polyadenylation signal (Gil and Proudfoot, 1987)
   4565..4581    -  protein_bind   lac operator: The lac repressor binds to the lac operator to inhibit transcription in E. coli. This inhibition can be relieved by adding lactose or isopropyl-β-D-thiogalactopyranoside (IPTG). lac repressor encoded by lacI
   4589..4619    -  promoter       lac promoter: promoter for the E. coli lac operon
   4634..4655    -  protein_bind   CAP binding site: CAP binding activates transcription in the presence of cAMP. E. coli catabolite activator protein
   4671..4772    -  CDS            lacI (fragment): LACI_ECOLI - Experimental evidence at protein level: Swiss-Prot protein existence level 1. Repressor of the lactose operon. Binds allolactose as an inducer. From Escherichia coli (strain K12).
   4955..5543    -  rep_origin     ori: high-copy-number ColE1/pMB1/pBR322/pUC origin of replication
   5714..6574    -  CDS            AmpR: β-lactamase; bla; confers resistance to ampicillin, carbenicillin, and related antibiotics
   6575..6679    -  promoter       AmpR promoter: bla
   6710..7089    +  enhancer       CMV enhancer: human cytomegalovirus immediate early enhancer
   7091..87      +  promoter       chicken β-actin promoter (across the origin): No description available
>Addgene plasmid #115649 | R2Ct (1-520) | addgene full sequence | sequence record 223048 | Addgene assembled sequence
AATCAGAGCGGCGCGCTCCGAAAGTTTCCTTTTATGGCGAGGCGGCGGCGGCGGCGGCCCTATAAAAAGC
GAAGCGCGCGGCGGGCGGGAGTCGCTGCGCGCTGCCTTCGCCCCGTGCCCCGCTCCGCCGCCGCCTCGCG
CCGCCCGCCCCGGCTCTGACTGACCGCGTTACTCCCACAGGTGAGCGGGCGGGACGGCCCTTCTCCTCCG
GGCTGTAATTAGCGCTTGGTTTAATGACGGCTTGTTTCTTTTCTGTGGCTGCGTGAAAGCCTTGAGGGGC
TCCGGGAGGGCCCTTTGTGCGGGGGGAGCGGCTCGGGGGGTGCGTGCGTGTGTGTGTGCGTGGGGAGCGC
CGCGTGCGGCTCCGCGCTGCCCGGCGGCTGTGAGCGCTGCGGGCGCGGCGCGGGGCTTTGTGCGCTCCGC
AGTGTGCGCGAGGGGAGCGCGGCCGGGGGCGGTGCCCCGCGGTGCGGGGGGGGCTGCGAGGGGAACAAAG
GCTGCGTGCGGGGTGTGTGCGTGGGGGGGTGAGCAGGGGGTGTGGGCGCGTCGGTCGGGCTGCAACCCCC
CCTGCACCCCCCTCCCCGAGTTGCTGAGCACGGCCCGGCTTCGGGTGCGGGGCTCCGTACGGGGCGTGGC
GCGGGGCTCGCCGTGCCGGGCGGGGGGTGGCGGCAGGTGGGGGTGCCGGGCGGGGCGGGGCCGCCTCGGG
CCGGGGAGGGCTCGGGGGAGGGGCGCGGCGGCCCCCGGAGCGCCGGCGGCTGTCGAGGCGCGGCGAGCCG
CAGCCATTGCCTTTTATGGTAATCGTGCGAGAGGGCGCAGGGACTTCCTTTGTCCCAAATCTGTGCGGAG
CCGAAATCTGGGAGGCGCCGCCGCACCCCCTCTAGCGGGCGCGGGGCGAAGCGGTGCGGCGCCGGCAGGA
AGGAAATGGGCGGGGAGGGCCTTCGTGCGTCGCCGCGCCGCCGTCCCCTTCTCCCTCTCCAGCCTCGGGG
CTGTCCGCGGGGGGACGGCTGCCTTCGGGGGGGACGGGGCAGGGCGGGGTTCGGCTTCTGGCGTGTGACC
GGCGGCTCTAGAGCCTCTGCTAACCATGTTCATGCCTTCTTCTTTTTCCTACAGCTCCTGGGCAACGTGC
TGGTTATTGTGCTGTCTCATCATTTTGGCAAAGAATTGCGGCCGTCTCAGGCCGAATTCGCCACCATGGT
GCATCACCATCACCATCACCATCATCGATCCATGATCGAAGAAGGTAAACTGGTAATCTGGATTAACGGC
GATAAAGGCTATAACGGTCTCGCTGAAGTCGGTAAGAAATTCGAGAAAGATACCGGAATTAAAGTCACCG
TTGAGCATCCGGATAAACTGGAAGAGAAATTCCCACAGGTTGCGGCAACTGGCGATGGCCCTGACATTAT
CTTCTGGGCACACGACCGCTTTGGTGGCTACGCTCAATCTGGCCTGTTGGCTGAAATCACCCCGGACAAA
GCGTTCCAGGACAAGCTGTATCCGTTTACCTGGGATGCCGTACGTTACAACGGCAAGCTGATTGCTTACC
CGATCGCTGTTGAAGCGTTATCGCTGATTTATAACAAAGATCTGCTGCCGAACCCGCCAAAAACCTGGGA
AGAGATCCCGGCGCTGGATAAAGAACTGAAAGCGAAAGGTAAGAGCGCGCTGATGTTCAACCTGCAAGAA
CCGTACTTCACCTGGCCGCTGATTGCTGCTGACGGGGGTTATGCGTTCAAGTATGAAAACGGCAAGTACG
ACATTAAAGACGTGGGCGTGGATAACGCTGGCGCGAAAGCGGGTCTGACCTTCCTGGTTGACCTGATTAA
AAACAAACACATGAATGCAGACACCGATTACTCCATCGCAGAAGCTGCCTTTAATAAAGGCGAAACAGCG
ATGACCATCAACGGCCCGTGGGCATGGTCCAACATCGACACCAGCAAAGTGAATTATGGTGTAACGGTAC
TGCCGACCTTCAAGGGTCAACCATCCAAACCGTTCGTTGGCGTGCTGAGCGCAGGTATTAACGCCGCCAG
TCCGAACAAAGAGCTGGCAAAAGAGTTCCTCGAAAACTATCTGCTGACTGATGAAGGTCTGGAAGCGGTT
AATAAAGACAAACCGCTGGGTGCCGTAGCGCTGAAGTCTTACGAGGAAGAGTTGGCGAAAGATCCACGTA
TTGCCGCCACCATGGAAAACGCCCAGAAAGGTGAAATCATGCCGAACATCCCGCAGATGTCCGCTTTCTG
GTATGCCGTGCGTACTGCGGTGATCAACGCCGCCAGCGGTCGTCAGACTGTCGATGAAGCCCTGAAAGAC
GCGCAGACTAATTCGAGCTCGAACAACAACAACAATAACAATAACAACAACCTCGGGCTCGAAGTCCTAT
TCCAGGGACCGGTGTCCCTGCAGATGGTAACAGTGGGTCATAACATAGCCTTAATTCAACCAGGCTTCTC
ACTTATGAATTTTGATGGCCAAGTTTTCTTCTTTGGCCAGAAAGGCTGGCCTAAGAGATCCTGTCCTACT
GGAGTCTTTCATTTTGATATAAAACAAAATCATCTCAAACTGAAGCCTGCAATCTTCTCTAAAGATTCCT
GCTACCTCCCACCTCTTCGTTATCCAGCTACTTGCTCATACAAAGGCAGCATAGACTCTGACAAGCATCA
ATATATCATTCACGGAGGGAAAACACCAAACAATGAGCTTTCCGATAAGATTTATATCATGTCTGTCGCT
TGCAAGAATAACAAAAAAGTTACTTTCCGTTGCACAGAGAAAGACTTAGTAGGAGATGTCCCTGAACCCA
GATACGGCCATTCCATTGACGTGGTGTATAGTCGAGGGAAAAGCATGGGTGTTCTCTTTGGAGGACGTTC
ATACATGCCTTCTACCCAGAGAACCACAGAAAAATGGAATAGTGTAGCTGACTGCCTACCCCATGTTTTC
TTGATAGATTTTGAATTTGGGTGTGCTACATCATATATTCTCCCAGAACTTCAGGATGGGCTGTCTTTTC
ATGTTTCTATTGCCAGAAACGATACCGTTTATATTTTGGGAGGACACTCACTTGCCAGTAATATACGCCC
TGCTAACTTGTATAGAATAAGAGTGGACCTTCCCCTGGGTACCCCAGCAGTGAATTGCACAGTCTTGCCA
GGAGGAATCTCTGTCTCCAGTGCAATCCTCACTCAAACAAACAATGATGAATTTGTTATTGTGGGTGGTT
ATCAGCTGGAAAATCAGAAAAGGATGGTCTGCAGCCTTGTCTCTCTAGGGGACAACACGATTGAAATCAG
TGAGATGGAGACTCCTGACTGGACCTCAGATATTAAGCATAGCAAAATATGGTTTGGAAGCAACATGGGA
AACGGGACTATTTTCCTTGGCATACCAGGAGACAATAAGCAGGCTATGTCAGAAGCATTCTATTTCTATA
CTTTGAGATGCTCTGAAGAGGATTTGAGTGAAGATCAGAAAATTGTCTCCAACAGTCAGACATCAACAGA
AGATCCTGGGGACTCCACTCCCTTTGAAGACTCAGAGGAATTTTGTTTCAGTGCTGAAGCAACCAGTTTT
GATGGTGACGATGAATTTGACACCTACAATGAAGATGATGAAGATGACGAGTCTGTAACCGGCTACTGGA
TAACATGTTGCCCTACTTGTGATGTTGACATCAATACCTGGGTTCCGTTCTATTCAACGGAGCTCAATAA
ACCCGCCATGATCTATTGTTCTCATGGGGATGGGCACTGGGTACATGCCCAGTGCATGGATTTGGAAGAA
CGCACACTCATCCACTTGTCAGAAGGAAGCAACAAGTATTATTGCAATGAACATGTACAGATAGCAAGAG
CATTGCAAACTCCCAAAAGAAACCCCCCCTTACAAAAACCTCCAATGAAATCCCTCCACAAAAAAGGCTC
TGGGAAAGTCTTGACTCCTGCCAAGAAATCCTAATAACTCGAGACTAGTATCGCGATAATTCACTCCTCA
GGTGCAGGCTGCCTATCAGAAGGTGGTGGCTGGTGTGGCCAATGCCCTGGCTCACAAATACCACTGAGAT
CTTTTTCCCTCTGCCAAAAATTATGGGGACATCATGAAGCCCCTTGAGCATCTGACTTCTGGCTAATAAA
GGAAATTTATTTTCATTGCAATAGTGTGTTGGAATTTTTTGTGTCTCTCACTCGGAAGGACATATGGGAG
GGCAAATCATTTAAAACATCAGAATGAGTATTTGGTTTAGAGTTTGGCAACATATGCCCATATGCTGGCT
GCCATGAACAAAGGTTGGCTATAAAGAGGTCATCAGTATATGAAACAGCCCCCTGCTGTCCATTCCTTAT
TCCATAGAAAAGCCTTGACTTGAGGTTAGATTTTTTTTATATTTTGTTTTGTGTTATTTTTTTCTTTAAC
ATCCCTAAAATTTTCCTTACATGTTTTACTAGCCAGATTTTTCCTCCTCTCCTGACTACTCCCAGTCATA
GCTGTCCCTCTTCTCTTATGGAGATCCCTCGACCTGCAGCCCAAGCTTGGCGTAATCATGGTCATAGCTG
TTTCCTGTGTGAAATTGTTATCCGCTCACAATTCCACACAACATACGAGCCGGAAGCATAAAGTGTAAAG
CCTGGGGTGCCTAATGAGTGAGCTAACTCACATTAATTGCGTTGCGCTCACTGCCCGCTTTCCAGTCGGG
AAACCTGTCGTGCCAGCGGATCGATCCGCTGCATTAATGAATCGGCCAACGCGCGGGGAGAGGCGGTTTG
CGTATTGGGCGCTCTTCCGCTTCCTCGCTCACTGACTCGCTGCGCTCGGTCGTTCGGCTGCGGCGAGCGG
TATCAGCTCACTCAAAGGCGGTAATACGGTTATCCACAGAATCAGGGGATAACGCAGGAAAGAACATGTG
AGCAAAAGGCCAGCAAAAGGCCAGGAACCGTAAAAAGGCCGCGTTGCTGGCGTTTTTCCATAGGCTCCGC
CCCCCTGACGAGCATCACAAAAATCGACGCTCAAGTCAGAGGTGGCGAAACCCGACAGGACTATAAAGAT
ACCAGGCGTTTCCCCCTGGAAGCTCCCTCGTGCGCTCTCCTGTTCCGACCCTGCCGCTTACCGGATACCT
GTCCGCCTTTCTCCCTTCGGGAAGCGTGGCGCTTTCTCATAGCTCACGCTGTAGGTATCTCAGTTCGGTG
TAGGTCGTTCGCTCCAAGCTGGGCTGTGTGCACGAACCCCCCGTTCAGCCCGACCGCTGCGCCTTATCCG
GTAACTATCGTCTTGAGTCCAACCCGGTAAGACACGACTTATCGCCACTGGCAGCAGCCACTGGTAACAG
GATTAGCAGAGCGAGGTATGTAGGCGGTGCTACAGAGTTCTTGAAGTGGTGGCCTAACTACGGCTACACT
AGAAGAACAGTATTTGGTATCTGCGCTCTGCTGAAGCCAGTTACCTTCGGAAAAAGAGTTGGTAGCTCTT
GATCCGGCAAACAAACCACCGCTGGTAGCGGTGGTTTTTTTGTTTGCAAGCAGCAGATTACGCGCAGAAA
AAAAGGATCTCAAGAAGATCCTTTGATCTTTTCTACGGGGTCTGACGCTCAGTGGAACGAAAACTCACGT
TAAGGGATTTTGGTCATGAGATTATCAAAAAGGATCTTCACCTAGATCCTTTTAAATTAAAAATGAAGTT
TTAAATCAATCTAAAGTATATATGAGTAAACTTGGTCTGACAGTTACCAATGCTTAATCAGTGAGGCACC
TATCTCAGCGATCTGTCTATTTCGTTCATCCATAGTTGCCTGACTCCCCGTCGTGTAGATAACTACGATA
CGGGAGGGCTTACCATCTGGCCCCAGTGCTGCAATGATACCGCGAGACCCACGCTCACCGGCTCCAGATT
TATCAGCAATAAACCAGCCAGCCGGAAGGGCCGAGCGCAGAAGTGGTCCTGCAACTTTATCCGCCTCCAT
CCAGTCTATTAATTGTTGCCGGGAAGCTAGAGTAAGTAGTTCGCCAGTTAATAGTTTGCGCAACGTTGTT
GCCATTGCTACAGGCATCGTGGTGTCACGCTCGTCGTTTGGTATGGCTTCATTCAGCTCCGGTTCCCAAC
GATCAAGGCGAGTTACATGATCCCCCATGTTGTGCAAAAAAGCGGTTAGCTCCTTCGGTCCTCCGATCGT
TGTCAGAAGTAAGTTGGCCGCAGTGTTATCACTCATGGTTATGGCAGCACTGCATAATTCTCTTACTGTC
ATGCCATCCGTAAGATGCTTTTCTGTGACTGGTGAGTACTCAACCAAGTCATTCTGAGAATAGTGTATGC
GGCGACCGAGTTGCTCTTGCCCGGCGTCAATACGGGATAATACCGCGCCACATAGCAGAACTTTAAAAGT
GCTCATCATTGGAAAACGTTCTTCGGGGCGAAAACTCTCAAGGATCTTACCGCTGTTGAGATCCAGTTCG
ATGTAACCCACTCGTGCACCCAACTGATCTTCAGCATCTTTTACTTTCACCAGCGTTTCTGGGTGAGCAA
AAACAGGAAGGCAAAATGCCGCAAAAAAGGGAATAAGGGCGACACGGAAATGTTGAATACTCATACTCTT
CCTTTTTCAATATTATTGAAGCATTTATCAGGGTTATTGTCTCATGAGCGGATACATATTTGAATGTATT
TAGAAAAATAAACAAATAGGGGTTCCGCGCACATTTCCCCGAAAAGTGCCACCTGGGTCGACATTGATTA
TTGACTAGTTATTAATAGTAATCAATTACGGGGTCATTAGTTCATAGCCCATATATGGAGTTCCGCGTTA
CATAACTTACGGTAAATGGCCCGCCTGGCTGACCGCCCAACGACCCCCGCCCATTGACGTCAATAATGAC
GTATGTTCCCATAGTAACGCCAATAGGGACTTTCCATTGACGTCAATGGGTGGAGTATTTACGGTAAACT
GCCCACTTGGCAGTACATCAAGTGTATCATATGCCAAGTACGCCCCCTATTGACGTCAATGACGGTAAAT
GGCCCGCCTGGCATTATGCCCAGTACATGACCTTATGGGACTTTCCTACTTGGCAGTACATCTACGTATT
AGTCATCGCTATTACCATGGTCGAGGTGAGCCCCACGTTCTGCTTCACTCTCCCCATCTCCCCCCCCTCC
CCACCCCCAATTTTGTATTTATTTATTTTTTAATTATTTTGTGCAGCGATGGGGGCGGGGGGGGGGGGGG
GGCGCGCGCCAGGCGGGGCGGGGCGGGGCGAGGGGCGGGGCGGGGCGAGGCGGAGAGGTGCGGCGGCAGC
C
