>Addgene plasmid #115649 | R2Ct (1-520) | addgene partial sequence | sequence record 223072 | Addgene Partial NGS Result
GGCTTCGGGTGCGGGGCTCCGTACGGGGCGTGGCGCGGGGCTCGCCGTGCCGGGCGGGGGGTGGCGGCAG
GTGGGGGTGCCGGGCGGGGCGGGGCCGCCTCGGGCCGGGGAGGGCTCGGGGGAGGGGCGCGGCGGCCCCC
GGAGCGCCGGCGGCTGTCGAGGCGCGGCGAGCCGCAGCCATTGCCTTTTATGGTAATCGTGCGAGAGGGC
GCAGGGACTTCCTTTGTCCCAAATCTGTGCGGAGCCGAAATCTGGGAGGCGCCGCCGCACCCCCTCTAGC
GGGCGCGGGGCGAAGCGGTGCGGCGCCGGCAGGAAGGAAATGGGCGGGGAGGGCCTTCGTGCGTCGCCGC
GCCGCCGTCCCCTTCTCCCTCTCCAGCCTCGGGGCTGTCCGCGGGGGGACGGCTGCCTTCGGGGGGGACG
GGGCAGGGCGGGGTTCGGCTTCTGGCGTGTGACCGGCGGCTCTAGAGCCTCTGCTAACCATGTTCATGCC
TTCTTCTTTTTCCTACAGCTCCTGGGCAACGTGCTGGTTATTGTGCTGTCTCATCATTTTGGCAAAGAAT
TGCGGCCGTCTCAGGCCGAATTCGCCACCATGGTGCATCACCATCACCATCACCATCATCGATCCATGAT
CGAAGAAGGTAAACTGGTAATCTGGATTAACGGCGATAAAGGCTATAACGGTCTCGCTGAAGTCGGTAAG
AAATTCGAGAAAGATACCGGAATTAAAGTCACCGTTGAGCATCCGGATAAACTGGAAGAGAAATTCCCAC
AGGTTGCGGCAACTGGCGATGGCCCTGACATTATCTTCTGGGCACACGACCGCTTTGGTGGCTACGCTCA
ATCTGGCCTGTTGGCTGAAATCACCCCGGACAAAGCGTTCCAGGACAAGCTGTATCCGTTTACCTGGGAT
GCCGTACGTTACAACGGCAAGCTGATTGCTTACCCGATCGCTGTTGAAGCGTTATCGCTGATTTATAACA
AAGATCTGCTGCCGAACCCGCCAAAAACCTGGGAAGAGATCCCGGCGCTGGATAAAGAACTGAAAGCGAA
AGGTAAGAGCGCGCTGATGTTCAACCTGCAAGAACCGTACTTCACCTGGCCGCTGATTGCTGCTGACGGG
GGTTATGCGTTCAAGTATGAAAACGGCAAGTACGACATTAAAGACGTGGGCGTGGATAACGCTGGCGCGA
AAGCGGGTCTGACCTTCCTGGTTGACCTGATTAAAAACAAACACATGAATGCAGACACCGATTACTCCAT
CGCAGAAGCTGCCTTTAATAAAGGCGAAACAGCGATGACCATCAACGGCCCGTGGGCATGGTCCAACATC
GACACCAGCAAAGTGAATTATGGTGTAACGGTACTGCCGACCTTCAAGGGTCAACCATCCAAACCGTTCG
TTGGCGTGCTGAGCGCAGGTATTAACGCCGCCAGTCCGAACAAAGAGCTGGCAAAAGAGTTCCTCGAAAA
CTATCTGCTGACTGATGAAGGTCTGGAAGCGGTTAATAAAGACAAACCGCTGGGTGCCGTAGCGCTGAAG
TCTTACGAGGAAGAGTTGGCGAAAGATCCACGTATTGCCGCCACCATGGAAAACGCCCAGAAAGGTGAAA
TCATGCCGAACATCCCGCAGATGTCCGCTTTCTGGTATGCCGTGCGTACTGCGGTGATCAACGCCGCCAG
CGGTCGTCAGACTGTCGATGAAGCCCTGAAAGACGCGCAGACTAATTCGAGCTCGAACAACAACAACAAT
AACAATAACAACAACCTCGGGCTCGAAGTCCTATTCCAGGGACCGGTGTCCCTGCAGATGGTAACAGTGG
GTCATAACATAGCCTTAATTCAACCAGGCTTCTCACTTATGAATTTTGATGGCCAAGTTTTCTTCTTTGG
CCAGAAAGGCTGGCCTAAGAGATCCTGTCCTACTGGAGTCTTTCATTTTGATATAAAACAAAATCATCTC
AAACTGAAGCCTGCAATCTTCTCTAAAGATTCCTGCTACCTCCCACCTCTTCGTTATCCAGCTACTTGCT
CATACAAAGGCAGCATAGACTCTGACAAGCATCAATATATCATTCACGGAGGGAAAACACCAAACAATGA
GCTTTCCGATAAGATTTATATCATGTCTGTCGCTTGCAAGAATAACAAAAAAGTTACTTTCCGTTGCACA
GAGAAAGACTTAGTAGGAGATGTCCCTGAACCCAGATACGGCCATTCCATTGACGTGGTGTATAGTCGAG
GGAAAAGCATGGGTGTTCTCTTTGGAGGACGTTCATACATGCCTTCTACCCAGAGAACCACAGAAAAATG
GAATAGTGTAGCTGACTGCCTACCCCATGTTTTCTTGATAGATTTTGAATTTGGGTGTGCTACATCATAT
ATTCTCCCAGAACTTCAGGATGGGCTGTCTTTTCATGTTTCTATTGCCAGAAACGATACCGTTTATATTT
TGGGAGGACACTCACTTGCCAGTAATATACGCCCTGCTAACTTGTATAGAATAAGAGTGGACCTTCCCCT
GGGTACCCCAGCAGTGAATTGCACAGTCTTGCCAGGAGGAATCTCTGTCTCCAGTGCAATCCTCACTCAA
ACAAACAATGATGAATTTGTTATTGTGGGTGGTTATCAGCTGGAAAATCAGAAAAGGATGGTCTGCAGCC
TTGTCTCTCTAGGGGACAACACGATTGAAATCAGTGAGATGGAGACTCCTGACTGGACCTCAGATATTAA
GCATAGCAAAATATGGTTTGGAAGCAACATGGGAAACGGGACTATTTTCCTTGGCATACCAGGAGACAAT
AAGCAGGCTATGTCAGAAGCATTCTATTTCTATACTTTGAGATGCTCTGAAGAGGATTTGAGTGAAGATC
AGAAAATTGTCTCCAACAGTCAGACATCAACAGAAGATCCTGGGGACTCCACTCCCTTTGAAGACTCAGA
GGAATTTTGTTTCAGTGCTGAAGCAACCAGTTTTGATGGTGACGATGAATTTGACACCTACAATGAAGAT
GATGAAGATGACGAGTCTGTAACCGGCTACTGGATAACATGTTGCCCTACTTGTGATGTTGACATCAATA
CCTGGGTTCCGTTCTATTCAACGGAGCTCAATAAACCCGCCATGATCTATTGTTCTCATGGGGATGGGCA
CTGGGTACATGCCCAGTGCATGGATTTGGAAGAACGCACACTCATCCACTTGTCAGAAGGAAGCAACAAG
TATTATTGCAATGAACATGTACAGATAGCAAGAGCATTGCAAACTCCCAAAAGAAACCCCCCCTTACAAA
AACCTCCAATGAAATCCCTCCACAAAAAAGGCTCTGGGAAAGTCTTGACTCCTGCCAAGAAATCCTAATA
ACTCGAGACTAGTATCGCGATAATTCACTCCTCAGGTGCAGGCTGCCTATCAGAAGGTGGTGGCTGGTGT
GGCCAATGCCCTGGCTCACAAATACCACTGAGATCTTTTTCCCTCTGCCAAAAATTATGGGGACATCATG
AAGCCCCTTGAGCATCTGACTTCTGGCTAATAAAGGAAATTTATTTTCATTGCAATAGTGTGTTGGAATT
TTTTGTGTCTCTCACTCGGAAGGACATATGGGAGGGCAAATCATTTAAAACATCAGAATGAGTATTTGGT
TTAGAGTTTGGCAACATATGCCCATATGCTGGCTGCCATGAACAAAGGTTGGCTATAAAGAGGTCATCAG
TATATGAAACAGCCCCCTGCTGTCCATTCCTTATTCCATAGAAAAGCCTTGACTTGAGGTTAGATTTTTT
TTATATTTTGTTTTGTGTTATTTTTTTCTTTAACATCCCTAAAATTTTCCTTACATGTTTTACTAGCCAG
ATTTTTCCTCCTCTCCTGACTACTCCCAGTCATAGCTGTCCCTCTTCTCTTATGGAGATCCCTCGACCTG
CAGCCCAAGCTTGGCGTAATCATGGTCATAGCTGTTTCCTGTGTGAAATTGTTATCCGCTCACAATTCCA
CACAACATACGAGCCGGAAGCATAAAGTGTAAAGCCTGGGGTGCCTAATGAGTGAGCTAACTCACATTAA
TTGCGTTGCGCTCACTGCCCGCTTTCCAGTCGGGAAACCTGTCGTGCCAGCGGATCGATCCGCTGCATTA
ATGAATCGGCCAACGCGCGGGGAGAGGCGGTTTGCGTATTGGGCGCTCTTCCGCTTCCTCGCTCACTGAC
TCGCTGCGCTCGGTCGTTCGGCTGCGGCGAGCGGTATCAGCTCACTCAAAGGCGGTAATACGGTTATCCA
CAGAATCAGGGGATAACGCAGGAAAGAACATGTGAGCAAAAGGCCAGCAAAAGGCCAGGAACCGTAAAAA
GGCCGCGTTGCTGGCGTTTTTCCATAGGCTCCGCCCCCCTGACGAGCATCACAAAAATCGACGCTCAAGT
CAGAGGTGGCGAAACCCGACAGGACTATAAAGATACCAGGCGTTTCCCCCTGGAAGCTCCCTCGTGCGCT
CTCCTGTTCCGACCCTGCCGCTTACCGGATACCTGTCCGCCTTTCTCCCTTCGGGAAGCGTGGCGCTTTC
TCATAGCTCACGCTGTAGGTATCTCAGTTCGGTGTAGGTCGTTCGCTCCAAGCTGGGCTGTGTGCACGAA
CCCCCCGTTCAGCCCGACCGCTGCGCCTTATCCGGTAACTATCGTCTTGAGTCCAACCCGGTAAGACACG
ACTTATCGCCACTGGCAGCAGCCACTGGTAACAGGATTAGCAGAGCGAGGTATGTAGGCGGTGCTACAGA
GTTCTTGAAGTGGTGGCCTAACTACGGCTACACTAGAAGAACAGTATTTGGTATCTGCGCTCTGCTGAAG
CCAGTTACCTTCGGAAAAAGAGTTGGTAGCTCTTGATCCGGCAAACAAACCACCGCTGGTAGCGGTGGTT
TTTTTGTTTGCAAGCAGCAGATTACGCGCAGAAAAAAAGGATCTCAAGAAGATCCTTTGATCTTTTCTAC
GGGGTCTGACGCTCAGTGGAACGAAAACTCACGTTAAGGGATTTTGGTCATGAGATTATCAAAAAGGATC
TTCACCTAGATCCTTTTAAATTAAAAATGAAGTTTTAAATCAATCTAAAGTATATATGAGTAAACTTGGT
CTGACAGTTACCAATGCTTAATCAGTGAGGCACCTATCTCAGCGATCTGTCTATTTCGTTCATCCATAGT
TGCCTGACTCCCCGTCGTGTAGATAACTACGATACGGGAGGGCTTACCATCTGGCCCCAGTGCTGCAATG
ATACCGCGAGACCCACGCTCACCGGCTCCAGATTTATCAGCAATAAACCAGCCAGCCGGAAGGGCCGAGC
GCAGAAGTGGTCCTGCAACTTTATCCGCCTCCATCCAGTCTATTAATTGTTGCCGGGAAGCTAGAGTAAG
TAGTTCGCCAGTTAATAGTTTGCGCAACGTTGTTGCCATTGCTACAGGCATCGTGGTGTCACGCTCGTCG
TTTGGTATGGCTTCATTCAGCTCCGGTTCCCAACGATCAAGGCGAGTTACATGATCCCCCATGTTGTGCA
AAAAAGCGGTTAGCTCCTTCGGTCCTCCGATCGTTGTCAGAAGTAAGTTGGCCGCAGTGTTATCACTCAT
GGTTATGGCAGCACTGCATAATTCTCTTACTGTCATGCCATCCGTAAGATGCTTTTCTGTGACTGGTGAG
TACTCAACCAAGTCATTCTGAGAATAGTGTATGCGGCGACCGAGTTGCTCTTGCCCGGCGTCAATACGGG
ATAATACCGCGCCACATAGCAGAACTTTAAAAGTGCTCATCATTGGAAAACGTTCTTCGGGGCGAAAACT
CTCAAGGATCTTACCGCTGTTGAGATCCAGTTCGATGTAACCCACTCGTGCACCCAACTGATCTTCAGCA
TCTTTTACTTTCACCAGCGTTTCTGGGTGAGCAAAAACAGGAAGGCAAAATGCCGCAAAAAAGGGAATAA
GGGCGACACGGAAATGTTGAATACTCATACTCTTCCTTTTTCAATATTATTGAAGCATTTATCAGGGTTA
TTGTCTCATGAGCGGATACATATTTGAATGTATTTAGAAAAATAAACAAATAGGGGTTCCGCGCACATTT
CCCCGAAAAGTGCCACCTGGGTCGACATTGATTATTGACTAGTTATTAATAGTAATCAATTACGGGGTCA
TTAGTTCATAGCCCATATATGGAGTTCCGCGTTACATAACTTACGGTAAATGGCCCGCCTGGCTGACCGC
CCAACGACCCCCGCCCATTGACGTCAATAATGACGTATGTTCCCATAGTAACGCCAATAGGGACTTTCCA
TTGACGTCAATGGGTGGAGTATTTACGGTAAACTGCCCACTTGGCAGTACATCAAGTGTATCATATGCCA
AGTACGCCCCCTATTGACGTCAATGACGGTAAATGGCCCGCCTGGCATTATGCCCAGTACATGACCTTAT
GGGACTTTCCTACTTGGCAGTACATCTACGTATTAGTCATCGCTATTACCATGGTCGAGGTGAGCCCCAC
GTTCTGCTTCACTCTCCCCATCTCCCCCCCCTCCCCACCCCCAATTTTGTATTTATTTATTTTTTAATTA
TTTTGTGCAGCGATGGGGGCGGGGG
